Addgene plasmid #50809: PF14_0044-bio-His
Purpose: Expresses enzymatically monobiotinylated full length PF14_0044
Depositing lab: Gavin Wright. Depositing organization: Wellcome Sanger Institute. Publication: Towards a comprehensive Plasmodium falciparum merozoite cell surface and secreted recombinant protein library. Zenonos ZA, Rayner JC, Wright GJ. Malar J. 2014 Mar 12;13(1):93. doi: 10.1186/1475-2875-13-93. PubMed 24620899.
Backbone
  Vector backbone: pTT3
  Backbone manufacturer: Yves Durocher
  Backbone size w/o insert (bp): 6670
  Modifications to backbone: Addition of CD4, biotinylation sequence, 6xhis tags
  Vector type: Mammalian Expression
Growth in bacteria
  Bacterial resistance: Ampicillin, 100 μg/mL
  Growth temperature: 37°C
  Growth strain: Top10
  Copy number: High Copy
Gene/Insert
  Gene/Insert name: PF14_0044
  Species: P. falciparum
  Insert size (bp): 827
  Mutation: all potential N-linked glycosylation sites (N-X-S/T, where X is not proline) were systematically removed by substituting alanine for serine/threonine at these sites.
  Promoter: CMV
  Tag / fusion protein: ratCD4d3+4,biotinylation sequence, 6xHis (C terminal on backbone)
  Cloning method: Restriction Enzyme; 5′ cloning site NotI (not destroyed); 3′ cloning site AscI (not destroyed)
  Sequencing primers: 5′ CMV-F; 3′ EBVori-F (5'-CCACTCAGTGTTGGCAAATG-3')
Resource information
  A portion of this plasmid was derived from a plasmid made by: pTT3 was obtained from Yves Durocher, National Research Council of Canada
Terms and licenses: Academic/Nonprofit Terms; Industry Terms: Not Available to Industry
Depositor comments: Made by gene synthesis
How to cite: PF14_0044-bio-His was a gift from Gavin Wright (Addgene plasmid # 50809 ; http://n2t.net/addgene:50809 ; RRID:Addgene_50809)
