[The description below was written by a language model from this plasmid's Addgene catalogue record and pLannotate feature annotations shown in this document.]
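Description:
PF14_0044-bio-His is a mammalian expression plasmid built on the pTT3 backbone for producing a secreted, recombinant form of the Plasmodium falciparum protein PF14_0044. It is maintained in E. coli through a high-copy ColE1/pUC-type origin with ampicillin selection (AmpR). It also carries an Epstein-Barr virus oriP element, which supports episomal maintenance in mammalian cells that supply EBNA1. Short lac, tet and bla fragments near the bacterial origin appear to be backbone remnants with no evident role in the construct.

The expression cassette is driven by the CMV enhancer and promoter. Next come adenovirus-derived leader and splice sequences and a chimeric intron, which are standard pTT features that boost transcript processing and expression, and the cassette ends with a rabbit β-globin polyadenylation signal. The open reading frame begins with a mouse immunoglobulin heavy chain signal sequence that directs the product into the secretory pathway. The synthetic PF14_0044 insert (about 0.8 kb) sits between retained NotI and AscI sites. All potential N-linked glycosylation sites in the insert were removed by replacing the serine or threonine of each sequon with alanine, which prevents glycosylation at these sites by the mammalian host.

Downstream, the backbone supplies rat CD4 domains 3 and 4, a peptide sequence for enzymatic biotinylation and a 6xHis tag. Only the CD4 portion of this tag region is annotated in the feature table. The tags allow His-based purification and monobiotinylation for capture on streptavidin, while the CD4 domains are a common tag across constructs of this kind. The plasmid belongs to a library of merozoite cell surface and secreted proteins.
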