Features (pLannotate 1.2.2; 18 found; start..end, strand, type, name):
      7..386     +  enhancer       CMV enhancer: human cytomegalovirus immediate early enhancer
    388..587     +  promoter       CMV promoter: human cytomegalovirus (CMV) immediate early promoter
    655..693     +  misc_feature   Ad SA (fragment): adenovirus major late transcript splice acceptor (Friedrich and Soriano, 1991)
    726..935     -  CDS            PTP (fragment): TERM_ADE02 - Experimental evidence at protein level: Swiss-Prot protein existence level 1. Protein covalently bound to the viral DNA that acts as a primer for viral genomic replication by DNA strand displacement. Assembles on the viral origin of replication in an initiation complex with viral polymerase, DBP, host NFIA and host POU2F1/OCT1. During initiation, the polymerase covalently couples the first dCTP with Ser- 580 of pTP. The terminal protein stimulates the template activity over 20 fold compared to protein-free templates. Neo-synthesized viral genomes are linked to two preterminal prot
    966..1055    +  intron         chimeric intron (fragment): chimera between introns from adenovirus and immunoglobulin heavy chain genes
   1074..1120    +  CDS            IgH signal sequence (fragment): signal sequence from the mouse immunoglobulin heavy chain variable region
   2010..2570    +  CDS            Cd4 (fragment): CD4_RAT - Experimental evidence at protein level: Swiss-Prot protein existence level 1. Integral membrane glycoprotein that plays an essential role in the immune response and serves multiple functions in responses against both external and internal offenses. In T-cells, functions primarily as a coreceptor for MHC class II molecule:peptide complex. The antigens presented by class II peptides are derived from extracellular proteins while class I peptides are derived from cytosolic proteins. Interacts simultaneously with the T-cell receptor (TCR) and the MHC class II presented by antigen presenti
   2730..2785    +  polyA_signal   β-globin poly(A) signal: rabbit β-globin polyadenylation signal (Gil and Proudfoot, 1987)
   3299..4980    -  rep_origin     oriP (fragment): Epstein-Barr virus oriP replication origin (Yates et al., 2000)
   5107..5211    +  promoter       AmpR promoter: bla
   5212..6072    +  CDS            AmpR: β-lactamase; bla; confers resistance to ampicillin, carbenicillin, and related antibiotics
   6243..6831    +  rep_origin     ori: high-copy-number ColE1/pMB1/pBR322/pUC origin of replication
   7014..7106    +  CDS            lacI (fragment): lac repressor; lacI; The lac repressor binds to the lac operator to inhibit transcription in E. coli. This inhibition can be relieved by adding lactose or isopropyl-β-D-thiogalactopyranoside (IPTG).
   7119..7140    +  protein_bind   CAP binding site: CAP binding activates transcription in the presence of cAMP. E. coli catabolite activator protein
   7155..7185    +  promoter       lac promoter: promoter for the E. coli lac operon
   7193..7209    +  protein_bind   lac operator: The lac repressor binds to the lac operator to inhibit transcription in E. coli. This inhibition can be relieved by adding lactose or isopropyl-β-D-thiogalactopyranoside (IPTG). lac repressor encoded by lacI
   7279..7295    +  promoter       tet promoter (fragment): E. coli promoter for tetracycline efflux protein gene
   7305..7330    -  CDS            bla(M) (fragment): β-lactamase lacking the signal sequence; bla(M); allows cytosolic expression of β-lactamase
>Addgene plasmid #50809 | PF14_0044-bio-His | depositor full sequence | sequence record 76210 | PF14_0044-bio-His sequence 7497 bps
CATGTTGACATTGATTATTGACTAGTTATTAATAGTAATCAATTACGGGGTCATTAGTTCATAGCCCATA
TATGGAGTTCCGCGTTACATAACTTACGGTAAATGGCCCGCCTGGCTGACCGCCCAACGACCCCCGCCCA
TTGACGTCAATAATGACGTATGTTCCCATAGTAACGCCAATAGGGACTTTCCATTGACGTCAATGGGTGG
AGTATTTACGGTAAACTGCCCACTTGGCAGTACATCAAGTGTATCATATGCCAAGTCCGCCCCCTATTGA
CGTCAATGACGGTAAATGGCCCGCCTGGCATTATGCCCAGTACATGACCTTACGGGACTTTCCTACTTGG
CAGTACATCTACGTATTAGTCATCGCTATTACCATGGTGATGCGGTTTTGGCAGTACACCAATGGGCGTG
GATAGCGGTTTGACTCACGGGGATTTCCAAGTCTCCACCCCATTGACGTCAATGGGAGTTTGTTTTGGCA
CCAAAATCAACGGGACTTTCCAAAATGTCGTAATAACCCCGCCCCGTTGACGCAAATGGGCGGTAGGCGT
GTACGGTGGGAGGTCTATATAAGCAGAGCTCGTTTAGTGAACCGTCAGATCCTCACTCTCTTCCGCATCG
CTGTCTGCGAGGGCCAGCTGTTGGGCTCGCGGTTGAGGACAAACTCTTCGCGGTCTTTCCAGTACTCTTG
GATCGGAAACCCGTCGGCCTCCGAACGGTACTCCGCCACCGAGGGACCTGAGCGAGTCCGCATCGACCGG
ATCGGAAAACCTCTCGAGAAAGGCGTCTAACCAGTCACAGTCGCAAGGTAGGCTGAGCACCGTGGCGGGC
GGCAGCGGGTGGCGGTCGGGGTTGTTTCTGGCGGAGGTGCTGCTGATGATGTAATTAAAGTAGGCGGTCT
TGAGACGGCGGATGGTCGAGGTGAGGTGTGGCAGGCTTGAGATCCAGCTGTTGGGGTGAGTACTCCCTCT
CAAAAGCGGGCATTACTTCTGCGCTAAGATTGTCAGTTTCCAAAAACGAGGAGGATTTGATATTCACCTG
GCCCGATCTGGCCATACACTTGAGTGACAATGACATCCACTTTGCCTTTCTCTCCACAGGTGTCCACTCC
CAGGTCCAAGTTTGCCACCATGGAGTTTCAGACCCAGGTACTCATGTCCCTGCTGCTCTGCATGTCTGGT
GCGGCCGCACAGGATGAGAAGTCCGTGAAGAACATCTGCGTGTGCGACTTTACCGACAAGCTGAACTTCC
TGCCCCTGGAAAAGACCAAGATTCTGTGCGAGCTGAAGCCCCAGTACGGCGAGGACATCAAGATCATTGC
CAACAAAGAGTACGAGATCAACTGCATGAACAACGCCAAGGTGTTCTGCCCCCTGAAGGACACCTTCATC
AACAATGCCAACATCAAGCTGTACTCCCCCAAGCTGCACTTCGAGATCAAGGACATCACCCACAAGGGCA
AGAACGCCGCCCTGTACTACCTGAAGATCGACGAGGAAGCCAGCGACATCTTCTTCAGCTGCAGCATCAA
GCCCAAACAGGTGTCCGGCCTGCTGGAAGGCGAAGTGCGCGTGAACCTGAAGAAGCACATCAACGAAGAG
TACAGCATCTTCAACGAGGAAGAGGACGTCCACGTCTGCGACTTCAGCAAGGGCAACCTGGATATCACCC
CCAGCGCCGGCTTCTATCTGAAGAACAGCCGGAACGTGGCCTGCATCTACAGAGTGATCCCCAACAAGCT
GTTCCTGATCAAGCTGCCCAAGCTGGACATCGTGACCGAGAAGCTGCTGCCCAGCATCGTGAACTGCCTG
AGCGAGTTCTCCTTTATCAACTTCGCCCTGAAGCACGTGCAGGAAGGCGACAACTACATCAGCTTCAACG
TGATCTTCGGCGAGTTCAAGAAGCACTTTAACCTGGCCTGCAGCCTGGACCTGAGCGACTTTCAGCAGGA
ACCCTGCAACCTGGGCAAGACCGCCAATATCGCCTTCATCTTCAGCAAAGGCGCGCCGTCGACCTCCATC
ACGGCCTATAAGAGTGAGGGGGAGTCAGCGGAGTTCTCCTTCCCACTCAACCTTGGAGAGGAAAGCCTGC
AGGGAGAGTTGAGATGGAAGGCAGAGAAGGCTCCTTCTTCCCAGTCCTGGATCACCTTCTCCCTAAAGAA
CCAAAAGGTGTCTGTGCAGAAGTCTACTAGCAACCCCAAGTTCCAGCTGTCCGAAACGCTCCCACTCACC
CTTCAGATACCCCAGGTCTCCCTTCAGTTTGCTGGTTCTGGCAACCTGACCCTGACTCTGGACAGAGGGA
TACTGTATCAGGAAGTGAACCTGGTGGTGATGAAAGTGACTCAGCCCGACAGCAACACTTTGACCTGTGA
GGTGATGGGACCCACCTCACCCAAGATGAGACTGATCTTGAAGCAGGAGAATCAGGAGGCCAGGGTCTCC
AGGCAGGAGAAAGTGATTCAAGTGCAGGCCCCTGAAGCAGGGGTGTGGCAATGTCTACTGAGTGAAGGTG
AAGAGGTCAAGATGGACTCCAAGATCCAGGTTTTATCCAAAGGGTTGAATTCCGGCAGCCTGCACCACAT
CCTGGACGCCCAGAAGATGCTGTGGAACCACAGGGACAGGAACCTGCCTCCTCTGGCCCCTCTGGGCCCC
CACCACCATCACCACCATTGAGTCTAGACACGTGATTAATTAAGGATCCCCCGACCTCGACCTCTGGCTA
ATAAAGGAAATTTATTTTCATTGCAATAGTGTGTTGGAATTTTTTGTGTCTCTCACTCGGAAGGACATAT
GGGAGGGCAAATCATTTGGTCGAGATCCCTCGGAGATCTCTAGCTAGAGGATCGATCCCCGCCCCGGACG
AACTAAACCTGACTACGACATCTCTGCCCCTTCTTCGCGGGGCAGTGCATGTAATCCCTTCAGTTGGTTG
GTACAACTTGCCAACTGGGCCCTGTTCCACATGTGACACGGGGGGGGACCAAACACAAAGGGGTTCTCTG
ACTGTAGTTGACATCCTTATAAATGGATGTGCACATTTGCCAACACTGAGTGGCTTTCATCCTGGAGCAG
ACTTTGCAGTCTGTGGACTGCAACACAACATTGCCTTTATGTGTAACTCTTGGCTGAAGCTCTTACACCA
ATGCTGGGGGACATGTACCTCCCAGGGGCCCAGGAAGACTACGGGAGGCTACACCAACGTCAATCAGAGG
GGCCTGTGTAGCTACCGATAAGCGGACCCTCAAGAGGGCATTAGCAATAGTGTTTATAAGGCCCCCTTGT
TAACCCTAAACGGGTAGCATATGCTTCCCGGGTAGTAGTATATACTATCCAGACTAACCCTAATTCAATA
GCATATGTTACCCAACGGGAAGCATATGCTATCGAATTAGGGTTAGTAAAAGGGTCCTAAGGAACAGCGA
TATCTCCCACCCCATGAGCTGTCACGGTTTTATTTACATGGGGTCAGGATTCCACGAGGGTAGTGAACCA
TTTTAGTCACAAGGGCAGTGGCTGAAGATCAAGGAGCGGGCAGTGAACTCTCCTGAATCTTCGCCTGCTT
CTTCATTCTCCTTCGTTTAGCTAATAGAATAACTGCTGAGTTGTGAACAGTAAGGTGTATGTGAGGTGCT
CGAAAACAAGGTTTCAGGTGACGCCCCCAGAATAAAATTTGGACGGGGGGTTCAGTGGTGGCATTGTGCT
ATGACACCAATATAACCCTCACAAACCCCTTGGGCAATAAATACTAGTGTAGGAATGAAACATTCTGAAT
ATCTTTAACAATAGAAATCCATGGGGTGGGGACAAGCCGTAAAGACTGGATGTCCATCTCACACGAATTT
ATGGCTATGGGCAACACATAATCCTAGTGCAATATGATACTGGGGTTATTAAGATGTGTCCCAGGCAGGG
ACCAAGACAGGTGAACCATGTTGTTACACTCTATTTGTAACAAGGGGAAAGAGAGTGGACGCCGACAGCA
GCGGACTCCACTGGTTGTCTCTAACACCCCCGAAAATTAAACGGGGCTCCACGCCAATGGGGCCCATAAA
CAAAGACAAGTGGCCACTCTTTTTTTTGAAATTGTGGAGTGGGGGCACGCGTCAGCCCCCACACGCCGCC
CTGCGGTTTTGGACTGTAAAATAAGGGTGTAATAACTTGGCTGATTGTAACCCCGCTAACCACTGCGGTC
AAACCACTTGCCCACAAAACCACTAATGGCACCCCGGGGAATACCTGCATAAGTAGGTGGGCGGGCCAAG
ATAGGGGCGCGATTGCTGCGATCTGGAGGACAAATTACACACACTTGCGCCTGAGCGCCAAGCACAGGGT
TGTTGGTCCTCATATTCACGAGGTCGCTGAGAGCACGGTGGGCTAATGTTGCCATGGGTAGCATATACTA
CCCAAATATCTGGATAGCATATGCTATCCTAATCTATATCTGGGTAGCATAGGCTATCCTAATCTATATC
TGGGTAGCATATGCTATCCTAATCTATATCTGGGTAGTATATGCTATCCTAATTTATATCTGGGTAGCAT
AGGCTATCCTAATCTATATCTGGGTAGCATATGCTATCCTAATCTATATCTGGGTAGTATATGCTATCCT
AATCTGTATCCGGGTAGCATATGCTATCCTAATAGAGATTAGGGTAGTATATGCTATCCTAATTTATATC
TGGGTAGCATATACTACCCAAATATCTGGATAGCATATGCTATCCTAATCTATATCTGGGTAGCATATGC
TATCCTAATCTATATCTGGGTAGCATAGGCTATCCTAATCTATATCTGGGTAGCATATGCTATCCTAATC
TATATCTGGGTAGTATATGCTATCCTAATTTATATCTGGGTAGCATAGGCTATCCTAATCTATATCTGGG
TAGCATATGCTATCCTAATCTATATCTGGGTAGTATATGCTATCCTAATCTGTATCCGGGTAGCATATGC
TATCCTCATGATAAGCTGTCAAACATGAGAATTTTCTTGAAGACGAAAGGGCCTCGTGATACGCCTATTT
TTATAGGTTAATGTCATGATAATAATGGTTTCTTAGACGTCAGGTGGCACTTTTCGGGGAAATGTGCGCG
GAACCCCTATTTGTTTATTTTTCTAAATACATTCAAATATGTATCCGCTCATGAGACAATAACCCTGATA
AATGCTTCAATAATATTGAAAAAGGAAGAGTATGAGTATTCAACATTTCCGTGTCGCCCTTATTCCCTTT
TTTGCGGCATTTTGCCTTCCTGTTTTTGCTCACCCAGAAACGCTGGTGAAAGTAAAAGATGCTGAAGATC
AGTTGGGTGCACGAGTGGGTTACATCGAACTGGATCTCAACAGCGGTAAGATCCTTGAGAGTTTTCGCCC
CGAAGAACGTTTTCCAATGATGAGCACTTTTAAAGTTCTGCTATGTGGCGCGGTATTATCCCGTGTTGAC
GCCGGGCAAGAGCAACTCGGTCGCCGCATACACTATTCTCAGAATGACTTGGTTGAGTACTCACCAGTCA
CAGAAAAGCATCTTACGGATGGCATGACAGTAAGAGAATTATGCAGTGCTGCCATAACCATGAGTGATAA
CACTGCGGCCAACTTACTTCTGACAACGATCGGAGGACCGAAGGAGCTAACCGCTTTTTTGCACAACATG
GGGGATCATGTAACTCGCCTTGATCGTTGGGAACCGGAGCTGAATGAAGCCATACCAAACGACGAGCGTG
ACACCACGATGCCTGCAGCAATGGCAACAACGTTGCGCAAACTATTAACTGGCGAACTACTTACTCTAGC
TTCCCGGCAACAATTAATAGACTGGATGGAGGCGGATAAAGTTGCAGGACCACTTCTGCGCTCGGCCCTT
CCGGCTGGCTGGTTTATTGCTGATAAATCTGGAGCCGGTGAGCGTGGGTCTCGCGGTATCATTGCAGCAC
TGGGGCCAGATGGTAAGCCCTCCCGTATCGTAGTTATCTACACGACGGGGAGTCAGGCAACTATGGATGA
ACGAAATAGACAGATCGCTGAGATAGGTGCCTCACTGATTAAGCATTGGTAACTGTCAGACCAAGTTTAC
TCATATATACTTTAGATTGATTTAAAACTTCATTTTTAATTTAAAAGGATCTAGGTGAAGATCCTTTTTG
ATAATCTCATGACCAAAATCCCTTAACGTGAGTTTTCGTTCCACTGAGCGTCAGACCCCGTAGAAAAGAT
CAAAGGATCTTCTTGAGATCCTTTTTTTCTGCGCGTAATCTGCTGCTTGCAAACAAAAAAACCACCGCTA
CCAGCGGTGGTTTGTTTGCCGGATCAAGAGCTACCAACTCTTTTTCCGAAGGTAACTGGCTTCAGCAGAG
CGCAGATACCAAATACTGTTCTTCTAGTGTAGCCGTAGTTAGGCCACCACTTCAAGAACTCTGTAGCACC
GCCTACATACCTCGCTCTGCTAATCCTGTTACCAGTGGCTGCTGCCAGTGGCGATAAGTCGTGTCTTACC
GGGTTGGACTCAAGACGATAGTTACCGGATAAGGCGCAGCGGTCGGGCTGAACGGGGGGTTCGTGCACAC
AGCCCAGCTTGGAGCGAACGACCTACACCGAACTGAGATACCTACAGCGTGAGCTATGAGAAAGCGCCAC
GCTTCCCGAAGGGAGAAAGGCGGACAGGTATCCGGTAAGCGGCAGGGTCGGAACAGGAGAGCGCACGAGG
GAGCTTCCAGGGGGAAACGCCTGGTATCTTTATAGTCCTGTCGGGTTTCGCCACCTCTGACTTGAGCGTC
GATTTTTGTGATGCTCGTCAGGGGGGCGGAGCCTATGGAAAAACGCCAGCAACGCGGCCTTTTTACGGTT
CCTGGCCTTTTGCTGGCCTTTTGCTCACATGTTCTTTCCTGCGTTATCCCCTGATTCTGTGGATAACCGT
ATTACCGCCTTTGAGTGAGCTGATACCGCTCGCCGCAGCCGAACGACCGAGCGCAGCGAGTCAGTGAGCG
AGGAAGCGGAAGAGCGCCCAATACGCAAACCGCCTCTCCCCGCGCGTTGGCCGATTCATTAATGCAGCTG
GCACGACAGGTTTCCCGACTGGAAAGCGGGCAGTGAGCGCAACGCAATTAATGTGAGTTAGCTCACTCAT
TAGGCACCCCAGGCTTTACACTTTATGCTTCCGGCTCGTATGTTGTGTGGAATTGTGAGCGGATAACAAT
TTCACACAGGAAACAGCTATGACCATGATTACGCCAAGCTCTAGCTAGAGGTCGACCAATTCTCATGTTT
GACAGCTTATCATCGCAGATCCGGGCAACGTTGTTGCCATTGCTGCAGGCGCAGAACTGGTAGGTATGGA
AGATCTATACATTGAATCAATATTGGCAATTAGCCATATTAGTCATTGGTTATATAGCATAAATCAATAT
TGGCTATTGGCCATTGCATACGTTGTATCTATATCATAATATGTACATTTATATTGGCTCATGTCCAATA
TGACCGC
