>Addgene plasmid #50809 | PF14_0044-bio-His | addgene partial sequence | sequence record 78689 | EBVori-F 5'-CCACTCAGTGTTGGCAAATG-3'
GTCAGAGAACCCCTTTGTGTTTGGTCCCCCCCCGTGTCACATGTGGAACAGGGCCCAGTTGGCAAGTTGT
ACCAACCAACTGAAGGGATTACATGCACTGCCCCGCGAAGAAGGGGCAGAGATGTCGTAGTCAGGTTTAG
TTCGTCCGGGGCGGGGATCGATCCTCTAGCTAGAGATCTCCGAGGGATCTCGACCAAATGATTTGCCCTC
CCATATGTCCTTCCGAGTGAGAGACACAAAAAATTCCAACACACTATTGCAATGAAAATAAATTTCCTTT
ATTAGCCAGAGGTCGAGGTCGGGGGATCCTTAATTAATCACGTGTCTAGACTCAATGGTGGTGATGGTGG
TGGGGGCCCAGAGGGGCCAGAGGAGGCAGGTTCCTGTCCCTGTGGTTCCACAGCATCTTCTGGGCGTCCA
GGATGTGGTGCAGGCTGCCGGAATTCAACCCTTTGGATAAAACCTGGATCTTGGAGTCCATCTTGACCTC
TTCACCTTCACTCAGTAGACATTGCCACACCCCTGCTTCAGGGGCCTGCACTTGAATCACTTTCTCCTGC
CTGGAGACCCTGGCCTCCTGATTCTCCTGCTTCAAGATCAGTCTCATCTTGGGTGAGGTGGGTCCCATCA
CCTCACAGGTCAAAGTGTTGCTGTCGGGCTGAGTCACTTTCATCACCACCAGGTTCACTTCCTGATACAG
TATCCCTCTGTCCAGAGTCAGGGTCAGGTTGCCAGAACCAGCAAACTGAAGGGAGACCTGGGGTATCTGA
AGGGTGAGTGGGAGCGTTTCGGACAGCTGGAACTTGGGGTTGCTAGTAGACTTCTGCACAGACACCTTTT
GGTTCTTTAGGGAGAAGGTGATCC
