>Addgene plasmid #50809 | PF14_0044-bio-His | addgene partial sequence | sequence record 79457 | CMV-F 5'-CGCAAATGGGCGGTAGGCGTG-3'
ACCGTCAGATCCTCACTCTCTTCCGCATCGCTGTCTGCGAGGGCCAGCTGTTGGGCTCGCGGTTGAGGAC
AAACTCTTCGCGGTCTTTCCAGTACTCTTGGATCGGAAACCCGTCGGCCTCCGAACGGTACTCCGCCACC
GAGGGACCTGAGCGAGTCCGCATCGACCGGATCGGAAAACCTCTCGAGAAAGGCGTCTAACCAGTCACAG
TCGCAAGGTAGGCTGAGCACCGTGGCGGGCGGCAGCGGGTGGCGGTCGGGGTTGTTTCTGGCGGAGGTGC
TGCTGATGATGTAATTAAAGTAGGCGGTCTTGAGACGGCGGATGGTCGAGGTGAGGTGTGGCAGGCTTGA
GATCCAGCTGTTGGGGTGAGTACTCCCTCTCAAAAGCGGGCATTACTTCTGCGCTAAGATTGTCAGTTTC
CAAAAACGAGGAGGATTTGATATTCACCTGGCCCGATCTGGCCATACACTTGAGTGACAATGACATCCAC
TTTGCCTTTCTCTCCACAGGTGTCCACTCCCAGGTCCAAGTTTGCCACCATGGAGTTTCAGACCCAGGTA
CTCATGTCCCTGCTGCTCTGCATGTCTGGTGCGGCCGCACAGGATGAGAAGTCCGTGAAGAACATCTGCG
TGTGCGACTTTACCGACAAGCTGAACTTCCTGCCCCTGGAAAAGACCAAGATTCTGTGCGAGCTGAAGCC
CCAGTACGGCGAGGACATCAAGATCATTGCCAACAAAGAGTACGAGATCAACTGCATGAACAACGCCAAG
GTGTTCTGCCCCCTGAAGGACACCTTCATCAACAATGCCAACATCAAGCTGTACTCCCCC
